>Addgene plasmid #184380 | pLV[Tet]-Puro-TRE3G>mMyod1[NM_010866.2] | addgene full sequence | sequence record 362513 | Addgene NGS Result
CGCCAAGCGCGCAATTAACCCTCACTAAAGGGAACAAAAGCTGGAGCTGCAAGCTTAATGTAGTCTTATG
CAATACTCTTGTAGTCTTGCAACATGGTAACGATGAGTTAGCAACATGCCTTACAAGGAGAGAAAAAGCA
CCGTGCATGCCGATTGGTGGAAGTAAGGTGGTACGATCGTGCCTTATTAGGAAGGCAACAGACGGGTCTG
ACATGGATTGGACGAACCACTGAATTGCCGCATTGCAGAGATATTGTATTTAAGTGCCTAGCTCGATACA
TAAACGGGTCTCTCTGGTTAGACCAGATCTGAGCCTGGGAGCTCTCTGGCTAACTAGGGAACCCACTGCT
TAAGCCTCAATAAAGCTTGCCTTGAGTGCTTCAAGTAGTGTGTGCCCGTCTGTTGTGTGACTCTGGTAAC
TAGAGATCCCTCAGACCCTTTTAGTCAGTGTGGAAAATCTCTAGCAGTGGCGCCCGAACAGGGACTTGAA
AGCGAAAGGGAAACCAGAGGAGCTCTCTCGACGCAGGACTCGGCTTGCTGAAGCGCGCACGGCAAGAGGC
GAGGGGCGGCGACTGGTGAGTACGCCAAAAATTTTGACTAGCGGAGGCTAGAAGGAGAGAGATGGGTGCG
AGAGCGTCAGTATTAAGCGGGGGAGAATTAGATCGCGATGGGAAAAAATTCGGTTAAGGCCAGGGGGAAA
GAAAAAATATAAATTAAAACATATAGTATGGGCAAGCAGGGAGCTAGAACGATTCGCAGTTAATCCTGGC
CTGTTAGAAACATCAGAAGGCTGTAGACAAATACTGGGACAGCTACAACCATCCCTTCAGACAGGATCAG
AAGAACTTAGATCATTATATAATACAGTAGCAACCCTCTATTGTGTGCATCAAAGGATAGAGATAAAAGA
CACCAAGGAAGCTTTAGACAAGATAGAGGAAGAGCAAAACAAAAGTAAGACCACCGCACAGCAAGCGGCC
GCTGATCTTCAGACCTGGAGGAGGAGATATGAGGGACAATTGGAGAAGTGAATTATATAAATATAAAGTA
GTAAAAATTGAACCATTAGGAGTAGCACCCACCAAGGCAAAGAGAAGAGTGGTGCAGAGAGAAAAAAGAG
CAGTGGGAATAGGAGCTTTGTTCCTTGGGTTCTTGGGAGCAGCAGGAAGCACTATGGGCGCAGCGTCAAT
GACGCTGACGGTACAGGCCAGACAATTATTGTCTGGTATAGTGCAGCAGCAGAACAATTTGCTGAGGGCT
ATTGAGGCGCAACAGCATCTGTTGCAACTCACAGTCTGGGGCATCAAGCAGCTCCAGGCAAGAATCCTGG
CTGTGGAAAGATACCTAAAGGATCAACAGCTCCTGGGGATTTGGGGTTGCTCTGGAAAACTCATTTGCAC
CACTGCTGTGCCTTGGAATGCTAGTTGGAGTAATAAATCTCTGGAACAGATTTGGAATCACACGACCTGG
ATGGAGTGGGACAGAGAAATTAACAATTACACAAGCTTAATACACTCCTTAATTGAAGAATCGCAAAACC
AGCAAGAAAAGAATGAACAAGAATTATTGGAATTAGATAAATGGGCAAGTTTGTGGAATTGGTTTAACAT
AACAAATTGGCTGTGGTATATAAAATTATTCATAATGATAGTAGGAGGCTTGGTAGGTTTAAGAATAGTT
TTTGCTGTACTTTCTATAGTGAATAGAGTTAGGCAGGGATATTCACCATTATCGTTTCAGACCCACCTCC
CAACCCCGAGGGGACCCGACAGGCCCGAAGGAATAGAAGAAGAAGGTGGAGAGAGAGACAGAGACAGATC
CATTCGATTAGTGAACGGATCTCGACGGTATCGCTAGCTTTTAAAAGAAAAGGGGGGATTGGGGGGTACA
GTGCAGGGGAAAGAATAGTAGACATAATAGCAACAGACATACAAACTAAAGAATTACAAAAACAAATTAC
AAAAATTCAAAATTTTACTAGTGATTATCGGATCAACTTTGTATAGAAAAGTTGTTTACTCCCTATCAGT
GATAGAGAACGTATGAAGAGTTTACTCCCTATCAGTGATAGAGAACGTATGCAGACTTTACTCCCTATCA
GTGATAGAGAACGTATAAGGAGTTTACTCCCTATCAGTGATAGAGAACGTATGACCAGTTTACTCCCTAT
CAGTGATAGAGAACGTATCTACAGTTTACTCCCTATCAGTGATAGAGAACGTATATCCAGTTTACTCCCT
ATCAGTGATAGAGAACGTATAAGCTTTAGGCGTGTACGGTGGGCGCCTATAAAAGCAGAGCTCGTTTAGT
GAACCGTCAGATCGCCTGGAGCAATTCCACAACACTTTTGTCTTATACCAACTTTCCGTACCACTTCCTA
CCCTCGTAAACAAGTTTGTACAAAAAAGCAGGCTGCCACCATGGAGCTTCTATCGCCGCCACTCCGGGAC
ATAGACTTGACAGGCCCCGACGGCTCTCTCTGCTCCTTTGAGACAGCAGACGACTTCTATGATGACCCGT
GTTTCGACTCACCAGACCTGCGCTTTTTTGAGGACCTGGACCCGCGCCTGGTGCACATGGGAGCCCTCCT
GAAACCGGAGGAGCACGCACACTTCCCTACTGCGGTGCACCCAGGCCCAGGCGCTCGTGAGGATGAGCAT
GTGCGCGCGCCCAGCGGGCACCACCAGGCGGGTCGCTGCTTGCTGTGGGCCTGCAAGGCGTGCAAGCGCA
AGACCACCAACGCTGATCGCCGCAAGGCCGCCACCATGCGCGAGCGCCGCCGCCTGAGCAAAGTGAATGA
GGCCTTCGAGACGCTCAAGCGCTGCACGTCCAGCAACCCGAACCAGCGGCTACCCAAGGTGGAGATCCTG
CGCAACGCCATCCGCTACATCGAAGGTCTGCAGGCTCTGCTGCGCGACCAGGACGCCGCGCCCCCTGGCG
CCGCTGCCTTCTACGCACCTGGACCGCTGCCCCCAGGCCGTGGCAGCGAGCACTACAGTGGCGACTCAGA
TGCATCCAGCCCGCGCTCCAACTGCTCTGATGGCATGATGGATTACAGCGGCCCCCCAAGCGGCCCCCGG
CGGCAGAATGGCTACGACACCGCCTACTACAGTGAGGCGGCGCGCGAGTCCAGGCCAGGGAAGAGTGCGG
CTGTGTCGAGCCTCGACTGCCTGTCCAGCATAGTGGAGCGCATCTCCACAGACAGCCCCGCTGCGCCTGC
GCTGCTTTTGGCAGATGCACCACCAGAGTCGCCTCCGGGTCCGCCAGAGGGGGCATCCCTAAGCGACACA
GAACAGGGAACCCAGACCCCGTCTCCCGACGCCGCCCCTCAGTGTCCTGCAGGCTCAAACCCCAATGCGA
TTTATCAGGTGCTTTGAACCCAGCTTTCTTGTACAAAGTGGTGATAATCGAATTCCGATAATCAACCTCT
GGATTACAAAATTTGTGAAAGATTGACTGGTATTCTTAACTATGTTGCTCCTTTTACGCTATGTGGATAC
GCTGCTTTAATGCCTTTGTATCATGCTATTGCTTCCCGTATGGCTTTCATTTTCTCCTCCTTGTATAAAT
CCTGGTTGCTGTCTCTTTATGAGGAGTTGTGGCCCGTTGTCAGGCAACGTGGCGTGGTGTGCACTGTGTT
TGCTGACGCAACCCCCACTGGTTGGGGCATTGCCACCACCTGTCAGCTCCTTTCCGGGACTTTCGCTTTC
CCCCTCCCTATTGCCACGGCGGAACTCATCGCCGCCTGCCTTGCCCGCTGCTGGACAGGGGCTCGGCTGT
TGGGCACTGACAATTCCGTGGTGTTGTCGGGGAAGCTGACGTCCTTTCCATGGCTGCTCGCCTGTGTTGC
CACCTGGATTCTGCGCGGGACGTCCTTCTGCTACGTCCCTTCGGCCCTCAATCCAGCGGACCTTCCTTCC
CGCGGCCTGCTGCCGGCTCTGCGGCCTCTTCCGCGTCTTCGCCTTCGCCCTCAGACGAGTCGGATCTCCC
TTTGGGCCGCCTCCCCGCATCGGGAATTCCCGCGGTTCGAATTCTACCGGGTAGGGGAGGCGCTTTTCCC
AAGGCAGTCTGGAGCATGCGCTTTAGCAGCCCCGCTGGGCACTTGGCGCTACACAAGTGGCCTCTGGCCT
CGCACACATTCCACATCCACCGGTAGGCGCCAACCGGCTCCGTTCTTTGGTGGCCCCTTCGCGCCACCTT
CTACTCCTCCCCTAGTCAGGAAGTTCCCCCCCGCCCCGCAGCTCGCGTCGTGCAGGACGTGACAAATGGA
AGTAGCACGTCTCACTAGTCTCGTGCAGATGGACAGCACCGCTGAGCAATGGAAGCGGGTAGGCCTTTGG
GGCAGCGGCCAATAGCAGCTTTGCTCCTTCGCTTTCTGGGCTCAGAGGCTGGGAAGGGGTGGGTCCGGGG
GCGGGCTCAGGGGCGGGCTCAGGGGCGGGGCGGGCGCCCGAAGGTCCTCCGGAGGCCCGGCATTCTGCAC
GCTTCAAAAGCGCACGTCTGCCGCGCTGTTCTCCTCTTCCTCATCTCCGGGCCTTTCGACCTCACGTGGC
CACCATGACCGAGTACAAGCCCACGGTGCGCCTCGCCACCCGCGACGACGTCCCCAGGGCCGTACGCACC
CTCGCCGCCGCGTTCGCCGACTACCCCGCCACGCGCCACACCGTCGATCCGGACCGCCACATCGAGCGGG
TCACCGAGCTGCAAGAACTCTTCCTCACGCGCGTCGGGCTCGACATCGGCAAGGTGTGGGTCGCGGACGA
CGGCGCCGCGGTGGCGGTCTGGACCACGCCGGAGAGCGTCGAAGCGGGGGCGGTGTTCGCCGAGATCGGC
CCGCGCATGGCCGAGTTGAGCGGTTCCCGGCTGGCCGCGCAGCAACAGATGGAAGGCCTCCTGGCGCCGC
ACCGGCCCAAGGAGCCCGCGTGGTTCCTGGCCACCGTCGGCGTCTCGCCCGACCACCAGGGCAAGGGTCT
GGGCAGCGCCGTCGTGCTCCCCGGAGTGGAGGCGGCCGAGCGCGCCGGGGTGCCCGCCTTCCTGGAGACC
TCCGCGCCCCGCAACCTCCCCTTCTACGAGCGGCTCGGCTTCACCGTCACCGCCGACGTCGAGGTGCCCG
AAGGACCGCGCACCTGGTGCATGACCCGCAAGCCCGGTGCCTGAGGTACCTTTAAGACCAATGACTTACA
AGGCAGCTGTAGATCTTAGCCACTTTTTAAAAGAAAAGGGGGGACTGGAAGGGCTAATTCACTCCCAACG
AAGACAAGATCTGCTTTTTGCTTGTACTGGGTCTCTCTGGTTAGACCAGATCTGAGCCTGGGAGCTCTCT
GGCTAACTAGGGAACCCACTGCTTAAGCCTCAATAAAGCTTGCCTTGAGTGCTTCAAGTAGTGTGTGCCC
GTCTGTTGTGTGACTCTGGTAACTAGAGATCCCTCAGACCCTTTTAGTCAGTGTGGAAAATCTCTAGCAG
TAGTAGTTCATGTCATCTTATTATTCAGTATTTATAACTTGCAAAGAAATGAATATCAGAGAGTGAGAGG
AACTTGTTTATTGCAGCTTATAATGGTTACAAATAAAGCAATAGCATCACAAATTTCACAAATAAAGCAT
TTTTTTCACTGCATTCTAGTTGTGGTTTGTCCAAACTCATCAATGTATCTTATCATGTCTGGCTCTAGCT
ATCCCGCCCCTAACTCCGCCCATCCCGCCCCTAACTCCGCCCAGTTCCGCCCATTCTCCGCCCCATGGCT
GACTAATTTTTTTTATTTATGCAGAGGCCGAGGCCGCCTCGGCCTCTGAGCTATTCCAGAAGTAGTGAGG
AGGCTTTTTTGGAGGCCTAGGGACGTACCCAATTCGCCCTATAGTGAGTCGTATTACGCGCGCTCACTGG
CCGTCGTTTTACAACGTCGTGACTGGGAAAACCCTGGCGTTACCCAACTTAATCGCCTTGCAGCACATCC
CCCTTTCGCCAGCTGGCGTAATAGCGAAGAGGCCCGCACCGATCGCCCTTCCCAACAGTTGCGCAGCCTG
AATGGCGAATGGG
[124 nt withheld, positions 6034-6157]
C
[91 nt withheld, positions 6159-6249]
A
[49 nt withheld, positions 6251-6299]
CCTTTGACGTTGGAGTCCACGTTCTTT
[37 nt withheld, positions 6327-6363]
ACCCTATCTCGGTCTATTCTTTTGATTTATAAGGGATTTTGCCGATTTCGGCCTATTGGTTAAAAAATGA
GCTGATTTAACAAAAATTTAACGCGAATTTTAACAAAATATTAACGCTTACAATTTAGGTGGCACTTTTC
GGGGAAATGTGCGCGGAACCCCTATTTGTTTATTTTTCTAAATACATTCAAATATGTATCCGCTCATGAG
ACAATAACCCTGATAAATGCTTCAATAATATTGAAAAAGGAAGAGTATGAGTATTCAACATTTCCGTGTC
GCCCTTATTCCCTTTTTTGCGGCATTTTGCCTTCCTGTTTTTGCTCACCCAGAAACGCTGGTGAAAGTAA
AAGATGCTGAAGATCAGTTGGGTGCACGAGTGGGTTACATCGAACTGGATCTCAACAGCGGTAAGATCCT
TGAGAGTTTTCGCCCCGAAGAACGTTTTCCAATGATGAGCACTTTTAAAGTTCTGCTATGTGGCGCGGTA
TTATCCCGTATTGACGCCGGGCAAGAGCAACTCGGTCGCCGCATACACTATTCTCAGAATGACTTGGTTG
AGTACTCACCAGTCACAGAAAAGCATCTTACGGATGGCATGACAGTAAGAGAATTATGCAGTGCTGCCAT
AACCATGAGTGATAACACTGCGGCCAACTTACTTCTGACAACGATCGGAGGACCGAAGGAGCTAACCGCT
TTTTTGCACAACATGGGGGATCATGTAACTCGCCTTGATCGTTGGGAACCGGAGCTGAATGAAGCCATAC
CAAACGACGAGCGTGACACCACGATGCCTGTAGCAATGGCAACAACGTTGCGCAAACTATTAACTGGCGA
ACTACTTACTCTAGCTTCCCGGCAACAATTAATAGACTGGATGGAGGCGGATAAAGTTGCAGGACCACTT
CTGCGCTCGGCCCTTCCGGCTGGCTGGTTTATTGCTGATAAATCTGGAGCCGGTGAGCGTGGGTCTCGCG
GTATCATTGCAGCACTGGGGCCAGATGGTAAGCCCTCCCGTATCGTAGTTATCTACACGACGGGGAGTCA
GGCAACTATGGATGAACGAAATAGACAGATCGCTGAGATAGGTGCCTCACTGATTAAGCATTGGTAACTG
TCAGACCAAGTTTACTCATATATACTTTAGATTGATTTAAAACTTCATTTTTAATTTAAAAGGATCTAGG
TGAAGATCCTTTTTGATAATCTCATGACCAAAATCCCTTAACGTGAGTTTTCGTTCCACTGAGCGTCAGA
CCCCGTAGAAAAGATCAAAGGATCTTCTTGAGATCCTTTTTTTCTGCGCGTAATCTGCTGCTTGCAAACA
AAAAAACCACCGCTACCAGCGGTGGTTTGTTTGCCGGATCAAGAGCTACCAACTCTTTTTCCGAAGGTAA
CTGGCTTCAGCAGAGCGCAGATACCAAATACTGTTCTTCTAGTGTAGCCGTAGTTAGGCCACCACTTCAA
GAACTCTGTAGCACCGCCTACATACCTCGCTCTGCTAATCCTGTTACCAGTGGCTGCTGCCAGTGGCGAT
AAGTCGTGTCTTACCGGGTTGGACTCAAGACGATAGTTACCGGATAAGGCGCAGCGGTCGGGCTGAACGG
GGGGTTCGTGCACACAGCCCAGCTTGGAGCGAACGACCTACACCGAACTGAGATACCTACAGCGTGAGCT
ATGAGAAAGCGCCACGCTTCCCGAAGAGAGAAAGGCGGACAGGTATCCGGTAAGCGGCAGGGTCGGAACA
GGAGAGCGCACGAGGGAGCTTCCAGGGGGAAACGCCTGGTATCTTTATAGTCCTGTCGGGTTTCGCCACC
TCTGACTTGAGCGTCGATTTTTGTGATGCTCGTCAGGGGGGCGGAGCCTATGGAAAAACGCCAGCAACGC
GGCCTTTTTACGGTTCCTGGCCTTTTGCTGGCCTTTTGCTCACATGTTCTTTCCTGCGTTATCCCCTGAT
TCTGTGGATAACCGTATTACCGCCTTTGAGTGAGCTGATACCGCTCGCCGCAGCCGAACGACCGAGCGCA
GCGAGTCAGTGAGCGAGGAAGCGGAAGAGCGCCCAATACGCAAACCGCCTCTCCCCGCGCGTTGGCCGAT
TCATTAATGCAGCTGGCACGACAGGTTTCCCGACTGGAAAGCGGGCAGTGAGCGCAACGCAATTAATGTG
AGTTAGCTCACTCATTAGGCACCCCAGGCTTTACACTTTATGCTTCCGGCTCGTATGTTGTGTGGAATTG
TGAGCGGATAACAATTTCACACAGGAAACAGCTATGACCATGATTA
Features (pLannotate 1.2.2; 30 found; start..end, strand, type, name):
     13..31      +  promoter       T3 promoter: promoter for bacteriophage T3 RNA polymerase
     59..285     +  promoter       RSV promoter: Rous sarcoma virus enhancer/promoter
    286..466     +  LTR            5' LTR (truncated): truncated 5' long terminal repeat (LTR) from HIV-1
    513..638     +  misc_feature   HIV-1 Ψ: packaging signal of human immunodeficiency virus type 1
    622..985     +  CDS            HIV-1 gag (fragment): gag protein from human immunodeficiency virus 1; gag
   1131..1364    +  misc_feature   RRE: The Rev response element (RRE) of HIV-1 allows for Rev-dependent mRNA export from the nucleus to the cytoplasm.
   1741..1841    +  CDS            Rev (fragment): human immunodeficiency virus 1 (HIV-1) Rev protein; rev; enhances nuclear export of unspliced and incompletely spliced viral mRNAs
   1859..1976    +  misc_feature   cPPT/CTS: central polypurine tract and central termination sequence of HIV-1
   1994..2014    +  protein_bind   attB4: mutant version of attB; core recombination site for the Gateway® BP reaction BP Clonase™
   2014..2390    +  promoter       TRE3G promoter: 3rd-generation Tet-responsive promoter that can be activated by binding of Tet-On® 3G
   2390..2414    +  protein_bind   attB1: mutant version of attB; recombination site for the Gateway® BP reaction BP Clonase™
   2421..3374    +  CDS            Myod1: MYOD1_MOUSE - Also known as Myod. Experimental evidence at protein level: Swiss-Prot protein existence level 1. Acts as a transcriptional activator that promotes transcription of muscle-specific target genes and plays a role in muscle differentiation (PubMed:16901893). Together with MYF5 and MYOG, co-occupies muscle-specific gene promoter core region during myogenesis. Induces fibroblasts to differentiate into myoblasts. Interacts with and is inhibited by the twist protein. This interaction probably involves the basic domains of both proteins (PubMed:21798092, PubMed:3175662). From Mus musculu
   3378..3402    -  protein_bind   attB2: mutant version of attB; recombination site for the Gateway® BP reaction BP Clonase™
   3420..4008    +  misc_feature   WPRE: woodchuck hepatitis virus posttranscriptional regulatory element
   4039..4538    +  promoter       PGK promoter: mouse phosphoglycerate kinase 1 promoter
   4555..5154    +  CDS            PuroR: puromycin N-acetyltransferase; pac from Streptomyces alboniger; confers resistance to puromycin
   5144..5224    +  CDS            nef (fragment): NEF_HV1Z2 - Experimental evidence at protein level: Swiss-Prot protein existence level 1. Extracellular Nef protein targets CD4(+) T-lymphocytes for apoptosis by interacting with CXCR4 surface receptors. From Human immunodeficiency virus type 1 group M subtype D (isolate Z2/CDC-Z34) (HIV-1).
   5226..5459    +  LTR            3' LTR (ΔU3): self-inactivating 3' long terminal repeat (LTR) from HIV-1
   5531..5652    +  polyA_signal   SV40 poly(A) signal: SV40 polyadenylation signal
   5692..5827    +  rep_origin     SV40 ori: SV40 origin of replication
   5848..5866    -  promoter       T7 promoter: promoter for bacteriophage T7 RNA polymerase
   5874..6029    +  CDS            lacZα (fragment): LacZα fragment of β-galactosidase; lacZ fragment
   6034..6462    +  rep_origin     f1 ori (sequence partly withheld): f1 bacteriophage origin of replication; arrow indicates direction of (+) strand synthesis
   6515..6619    +  promoter       AmpR promoter: bla
   6620..7480    +  CDS            AmpR: β-lactamase; bla; confers resistance to ampicillin, carbenicillin, and related antibiotics
   7651..8239    +  rep_origin     ori: high-copy-number ColE1/pMB1/pBR322/pUC origin of replication
   8422..8514    +  CDS            lacI (fragment): lac repressor; lacI; The lac repressor binds to the lac operator to inhibit transcription in E. coli. This inhibition can be relieved by adding lactose or isopropyl-β-D-thiogalactopyranoside (IPTG).
   8527..8548    +  protein_bind   CAP binding site: CAP binding activates transcription in the presence of cAMP. E. coli catabolite activator protein
   8563..8593    +  promoter       lac promoter: promoter for the E. coli lac operon
   8601..8617    +  protein_bind   lac operator: The lac repressor binds to the lac operator to inhibit transcription in E. coli. This inhibition can be relieved by adding lactose or isopropyl-β-D-thiogalactopyranoside (IPTG). lac repressor encoded by lacI
