[The description below was written by a language model from this plasmid's Addgene catalogue record and pLannotate feature annotations shown in this document.]
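Description:
pLV[Tet]-Puro-TRE3G>mMyod1[NM_010866.2] is an 8.6 kb third-generation-style, self-inactivating HIV-1 lentiviral transfer plasmid for doxycycline-inducible expression of mouse Myod1 in mammalian cells. The record gives no named backbone, noting only that a commercial vector-design service built the plasmid. In bacteria it is maintained at high copy through a ColE1/pUC-type origin and selected with ampicillin (AmpR). An f1 origin, an SV40 origin and remnants of a lac/lacZα cloning region with flanking T3 and T7 promoters are also annotated outside the viral unit.

The viral genome is transcribed from an RSV promoter fused to a truncated 5' LTR, which makes packaging Tat-independent. It carries the Ψ packaging signal with a partial gag sequence, the RRE for Rev-dependent export, and the cPPT/CTS. It ends in a ΔU3 3' LTR followed by an SV40 polyadenylation signal. Within it, a TRE3G promoter drives the full Myod1 coding sequence. The promoter and ORF are bracketed by attB4, attB1 and attB2 sites left from Gateway-type assembly, and a WPRE downstream enhances transcript expression. No epitope tag or reporter is annotated. A separate mouse PGK promoter drives puromycin N-acetyltransferase, so transduced cells can be selected with puromycin.

TRE3G is active only when bound by a Tet-On 3G transactivator. No transactivator is encoded here, so it must be supplied from another construct or cell line. MyoD is a myogenic bHLH transcription factor able to convert fibroblasts toward the muscle lineage. The associated publication concerns direct reprogramming to myogenic progenitors in a mouse model of muscular dystrophy.
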