Addgene plasmid #184380: pLV[Tet]-Puro-TRE3G>mMyod1[NM_010866.2]
Purpose: The mouse Myod1 gene is expressed under a doxcycline-inducible TRE3G promoter
Depositing lab: Ori Bar-Nur. Depositing organization: ETH Zurich (Swiss Federal Institute of Technology). Publication: CRISPR/Cas9 editing of directly reprogrammed myogenic progenitors restores dystrophin expression in a mouse model of muscular dystrophy. Domenig SA, Bundschuh N, Lenardic A, Ghosh A, Kim I, Qabrati X, D'Hulst G, Bar-Nur O. Stem Cell Reports. 2022 Feb 8;17(2):321-336. doi: 10.1016/j.stemcr.2021.12.003. Epub 2022 Jan 6. PubMed 34995499.
Backbone
  Vector backbone: n/a
  Vector type: Lentiviral
Growth in bacteria
  Bacterial resistance: Ampicillin, 100 μg/mL
  Growth temperature: 37°C
  Growth strain: NEB Stable
  Copy number: High Copy
Gene/Insert
  Gene/Insert name: Myod1
  Species: M. musculus (mouse)
  Entrez Gene: Myod1 (a.k.a. MYF3, MyoD, Myod-1, bHLHc1)
  Cloning method: Unknown
  Sequencing primers: 5′ n/a
Terms and licenses: Academic/Nonprofit Terms; Industry Terms: Not Available to Industry
Depositor comments: Plasmid was generated by VectorBuilder, ID: VB181022-1110vfj
How to cite: pLV[Tet]-Puro-TRE3G>mMyod1[NM_010866.2] was a gift from Ori Bar-Nur (Addgene plasmid # 184380 ; http://n2t.net/addgene:184380 ; RRID:Addgene_184380)
